Addgene plasmid #55537: mTurquoise-C-Src-7
Purpose: Localization: Membrane/Vesicles, Excitation: 434, Emission: 474
Depositing lab: Michael Davidson. Depositing organization: Florida State University, Tallahassee.
Backbone
  Vector backbone: mTurquoise
  Backbone size w/o insert (bp): 4750
  Vector type: Mammalian Expression
  Selectable markers: Neomycin (select with G418)
Growth in bacteria
  Bacterial resistance: Kanamycin, 50 μg/mL
  Growth temperature: 37°C
  Growth strain: DH5alpha
  Copy number: High Copy
Gene/Insert
  Gene/Insert name: C-Src (alt name: XM_001232484.1)
  Species: G. gallus (chicken)
  Promoter: CMV
  Tag / fusion protein: mTurquoise (C terminal on backbone)
  Cloning method: Unknown
  Sequencing primers: 5′ CMV-F; 3′ SV40pA-R
Terms and licenses: Academic/Nonprofit Terms; Industry Terms
Depositor comments: . Excitation = 434; Emission = 474
How to cite: mTurquoise-C-Src-7 was a gift from Michael Davidson (Addgene plasmid # 55537 ; http://n2t.net/addgene:55537 ; RRID:Addgene_55537)
