[The description below was written by a language model from this plasmid's Addgene catalogue record.]
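Description:
mTurquoise-C-Src-7 is a mammalian expression plasmid built on an mTurquoise fluorescent-protein backbone of about 4.75 kb (excluding the insert). It encodes chicken (Gallus gallus) c-Src fused to the cyan fluorescent protein mTurquoise. The catalogue places the tag at the C terminus of the insert, so the Src coding sequence lies upstream and mTurquoise follows it. This orientation leaves the N terminus of Src free, which generally matters because that end carries the kinase's membrane-targeting signal. The "7" in the name may refer to the length of the linker between the two partners, but the record does not say so. Transcription is driven by the CMV promoter, a strong constitutive element in most mammalian cell lines. The listed 3′ sequencing primer suggests an SV40 polyadenylation signal downstream of the fusion, although no feature table is provided to confirm this or the rest of the plasmid's layout.

The plasmid is maintained in E. coli at high copy number under kanamycin selection. It also carries a neomycin resistance marker, so stably transfected mammalian cells can be selected with G418. The origin of replication and the cloning method are not stated.

The stated purpose is to serve as a localization marker. The fusion labels membranes and vesicles, consistent with the association of Src with the plasma membrane and endosomal compartments. It is imaged in the cyan channel, with excitation at about 434 nm and emission at about 474 nm. Typical uses would be live- or fixed-cell fluorescence microscopy of Src distribution and trafficking, including multicolour imaging alongside spectrally distinct fluorescent proteins.
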