>Addgene plasmid #55537 | mTurquoise-C-Src-7 | depositor partial sequence | sequence record 85945 | insert sequence
ATCCGCTAGCGCTACCGGACTCAGATCTCGAGCTCAAGCTTCGAATTCATGGGGAGCAGCAAGAGCAAGC
CCAAGGACCCCAGCCAGCGCCGGCGCAGCCTGGAGCCACCCGACAGCACCCACCACGGGGGATTCCCAGC
CTCGCAGACCCCCAACAAGACAGCAGCCCCCGACACGCACCGCACCCCCAGCCGCTCCTTTGGGACCGTG
GCCACCGAGCCCAAGCTCTTCGGGGGCTTCAACACTTCTGACACCGTCACGTCGCCGCAGCGTGCCGGGG
CACTGGCTGGCGGCGTCACCACTTTCGTGGCTCTCTATGACTACGAGTCCCGGACTGAAACGGACTTGTC
CTTCAAGAAAGGAGAACGCCTGCAGATTGTCAACAACACGGAAGGTGACTGGTGGCTGGCTCATTCCCTC
ACTACAGGACAGACGGGCTACATCCCCAGTAACTATGTCGCGCCCTCAGACTCCATCCAGGCTGAAGAGT
GGTACTTTGGGAAGATCACTCGTCGGGAGTCCGAGCGGCTGCTGCTCAACCCCGAAAACCCCCGGGGAAC
CTTCTTGGTCCGGGAGAGCGAGACGACAAAAGGTGCCTATTGCCTCTCCGTTTCTGACTTTGACAACGCC
AAGGGGCTCAATGTGAAGCACTACAAGATCCGCAAGCTGGACAGCGGCGGCTTCTACATCACCTCACGCA
CACAGTTCAGCAGCCTGCAGCAGCTGGTGGCCTACTACTCCAAACATGCTGATGGCTTGTGCCACCGCCT
GACCAACGTCTGCCCCACGTCCAAGCCCCAGACCCAGGGACTCGCCAAGGACGCGTGGGAAATCCCCCGG
GAGTCGCTGCGGCTGGAGGTGAAGCTGGGGCAGGGCTGCTTTGGAGAGGTCTGGATGGGGACCTGGAACG
GCACCACCAGAGTGGCCATAAAGACTCTGAAGCCCGGCACCATGTCCCCGGAGGCCTTCCTGCAGGAAGC
CCAAGTGATGAAGAAGCTCCGGCATGAGAAGCTGGTTCAGCTGTACGCAGTGGTGTCGGAAGAGCCCATC
TACATCGTCACTGAGTACATGAGCAAGGGGAGCCTCCTGGATTTCCTGAAGGGAGAGATGGGCAAGTACC
TGCGGCTGCCACAGCTCGTCGATATGGCTGCTCAGATTGCATCCGGCATGGCCTATGTGGAGAGGATGAA
CTACGTGCACCGAGACCTGCGGGCGGCCAACATCCTGGTGGGGGAGAACCTGGTGTGCAAGGTGGCTGAC
TTTGGGCTGGCACGCCTCATCGAGGACAACGAGTACACAGCACGGCAAGGTGCCAAGTTCCCCATCAAGT
GGACAGCCCCCGAGGCAGCCCTCTATGGCCGGTTCACCATCAAGTCGGATGTCTGGTCCTTCGGCATCCT
GCTGACTGAGCTGACCACCAAGGGCCGGGTGCCATACCCAGGGATGGTCAACAGGGAGGTGCTGGACCAG
GTGGAGAGGGGCTACCGCATGCCCTGCCCGCCCGAGTGCCCCGAGTCGCTGCATGACCTCATGTGCCAGT
GCTGGCGGAAGGACCCTGAGGAGCGGCCCACTTTTGAGTACCTGCAGGCCTTCCTGGAGGACTACTTCAC
CTCGACAGAGCCCCAGTACCAGCCTGGAGAGAACCTACGGGATCCACCGGTCGCCACCATGGTGAGCAAG
GGCGAGGAGCTGTTCACCGGGGTGGTGCCCATCCTGGTCGAGCTGGACGGCGACGTAAACGGCCACAAGT
TCAGCGTGTCCGGCGAGGGCGAGGGCGATGCCACCTACGGCAAGCTGACCCTGAAGTTCATCTGCACCAC
CGGCAAGCTGCCCGTGCCCTGGCCCACCCTCGTGACCACCCTGTCCTGGGGCGTGCAGTGCTTCGCCCGC
TACCCCGACCACATGAAGCAGCACGACTTCTTCAAGTCCGCCATGCCCGAAGGCTACGTCCAGGAGCGCA
CCATCTTCTTCAAGGACGACGGCAACTACAAGACCCGCGCCGAGGTGAAGTTCGAGGGCGACACCCTGGT
GAACCGCATCGAGCTGAAGGGCATCGACTTCAAGGAGGACGGCAACATCCTGGGGCACAAGCTGGAGTAC
AACTACATCAGCGACAACGTCTATATCACCGCCGACAAGCAGAAGAACGGCATCAAGGCCAACTTCAAGA
TCCGCCACAACATCGAGGACGGCGGCGTGCAGCTCGCCGACCACTACCAGCAGAACACCCCCATCGGCGA
CGGCCCCGTGCTGCTGCCCGACAACCACTACCTGAGCACCCAGTCCAAGCTGAGCAAAGACCCCAACGAG
AAGCGCGATCACATGGTCCTGCTGGAGTTCGTGACCGCCGCCGGGATCACTCTCGGCATGGACGAGCTGT
ACAAGTAAAGCGGCCGCGACTCTAGATCATA
