>Addgene plasmid #55537 | mTurquoise-C-Src-7 | addgene partial sequence | sequence record 158946 | EGFP-N 5'-CGTCGCCGTCCAGCTCGACCAG-3'
GCTCCTCGCCCTTGCTCACCATGGTGGCGACCGGTGGATCCCGTAGGTTCTCTCCAGGCTGGTACTGGGG
CTCTGTCGAGGTGAAGTAGTCCTCCAGGAAGGCCTGCAGGTACTCAAAAGTGGGCCGCTCCTCAGGGTCC
TTCCGCCAGCACTGGCACATGAGGTCATGCAGCGACTCGGGGCACTCGGGCGGGCAGGGCATGCGGTAGC
CCCTCTCCACCTGGTCCAGCACCTCCCTGTTGACCATCCCTGGGTATGGCACCCGGCCCTTGGTGGTCAG
CTCAGTCAGCAGGATGCCGAAGGACCAGACATCCGACTTGATGGTGAACCGGCCATAGAGGGCTGCCTCG
GGGGCTGTCCACTTGATGGGGAACTTGGCACCTTGCCGTGCTGTGTACTCGTTGTCCTCGATGAGGCGTG
CCAGCCCAAAGTCAGCCACCTTGCACACCAGGTTCTCCCCCACCAGGATGTTGGCCGCCCGCAGGTCTCG
GTGCACGTAGTTCATCCTCTCCACATAGGCCATGCCGGATGCAATCTGAGCAGCCATATCGACGAGCTGT
GGCAGCCGCAGGTACTTGCCCATCTCTCCCTTCAGGAAATCCAGGAGGCTCCCCTTGCTCATGTACTCAG
TGACGATGTAGATGGGCTCTTCCGACACCACTGCGTACAGCTGAACCAGCTTCTCATGCCGGAGCTTCTT
CATCACTTGGGCTTCCTGCAGGAAGGCCTCCGGGGACATGGTGCCGGGCTTCAGAGTCTTTATGGCCACT
CTGGTGGTGCCGTTCCAGGTCCCCATCCAGACCTCTCCAAAGCAGCCCTGCCC
